Addgene plasmid #17755: pBabe-mHSF1-zeo
Depositing lab: Susan Lindquist. Depositing organization: Whitehead Institute for Biomedical Research. Publication: Heat shock factor 1 is a powerful multifaceted modifier of carcinogenesis. Dai C, Whitesell L, Rogers AB, Lindquist S. Cell. 2007 Sep 21. 130(6):1005-18. 10.1016/j.cell.2007.07.020 PubMed 17889646.
Backbone
  Vector backbone: pBABE-zeo
  Backbone size w/o insert (bp): 4800
  Vector type: Mammalian Expression, Retroviral
  Selectable markers: Zeocin
Growth in bacteria
  Bacterial resistance: Ampicillin, 100 μg/mL
  Growth temperature: 37°C
  Growth strain: DH5alpha
  Copy number: High Copy
Gene/Insert
  Gene/Insert name: HSF1
  Species: M. musculus (mouse)
  Insert size (bp): 1800
  Entrez Gene: Hsf1 (a.k.a. HSTF, HSTF 1, Hsf1alpha, Hsf1beta)
  Cloning method: Restriction Enzyme; 5′ cloning site EcoRI (not destroyed); 3′ cloning site EcoRI (not destroyed)
  Sequencing primers: 5′ pBABE5'; 3′ pBABE3'
Resource information
  A portion of this plasmid was derived from a plasmid made by: Dr. Ivor Benjamin (UTSW)
Terms and licenses: Academic/Nonprofit Terms; Industry Terms: Not Available to Industry
How to cite: pBabe-mHSF1-zeo was a gift from Susan Lindquist (Addgene plasmid # 17755 ; http://n2t.net/addgene:17755 ; RRID:Addgene_17755)
