[The description below was written by a language model from this plasmid's Addgene catalogue record.]
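Description:
pBabe-mHSF1-zeo is a retroviral mammalian expression plasmid built on the pBABE-zeo backbone (about 4.8 kb without insert) and carrying the mouse Hsf1 cDNA, which encodes heat shock factor 1, the transcription factor that drives the heat shock response. The insert of roughly 1.8 kb was placed into the vector by restriction cloning at a single EcoRI site that is retained at both ends, so orientation cannot be inferred from the cloning sites alone. No epitope tag, fusion partner or mutation is listed. In bacteria the plasmid is maintained at high copy number under ampicillin selection.

No feature table accompanies the record, so the regulatory elements are not individually documented. In general, pBABE-series vectors are Moloney murine leukemia virus-based: the region between the long terminal repeats, including a packaging signal, is packaged into retroviral particles when the plasmid is introduced into a suitable packaging cell line. After infection it integrates into the target cell genome. In this design the inserted cDNA is typically transcribed from the 5′ LTR, while the drug resistance gene is driven by a separate internal promoter. Here the mammalian selectable marker is zeocin resistance, which allows stably transduced populations to be selected.

The construct is suited to stable expression of mouse HSF1 in dividing mammalian cells, for example to overexpress the factor or restore it in deficient cells. It is associated with work examining HSF1 as a modifier of carcinogenesis. Part of the plasmid was derived from a construct made in another laboratory.
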