>Addgene plasmid #17755 | pBabe-mHSF1-zeo | addgene partial sequence | sequence record 23682 | 17755 with pBABE5'
CTCGCGGATCAGTGTGGTGGTCGTAGGAATTCGGGCTGCGGCCATGCGAGGCCTTGCTGTGTGTGCGCAG
CGGGCGGCGGAGCGGCCCGGACGGCAGGGGCAGCGACGACACTAGCTCAGCCTTCAGCCACTCTTCTAAA
AGGCCACCCCAGCCTCTGCCTGCTTTCGTCCGAGATGGATCTGGCCGTGGGCCCCGGTGCAGCGGGGCCC
AGCAACGTCCCGGCCTTCCTAACCAAGCTGTGGACCCTCGTGAGCGACCCGGACACAGACGCGCTCATCT
GCTGGAGCCCGAGTGGGAACAGCTTCCACGTGTTTGACCAGGGCCAGTTTGCCAAGGAGGTGCTGCCCAA
GTACTTCAAGCACAACAACATGGCTAGCTTCGTGCGGCAGCTCAACATGTATGGCTTCCGAAAAGTAGTC
CACATTGAGCAGGGTGGCCTGGTCAAGCCTGAGAGAGATGACACCGAGTTCCAGCATCCTTGTTTCTTGC
GTGGACAGGAACAGCTCCTTGAGAACATCAAGAGGAAAGTGACCAGCGTGTCCACCCTGAAGAGTGAGGA
CATAAAAATACGCCAGGACAGTGTCACCCGGCTGTTGACAGATGTGCAGCTGATGAAGGGGAAACAGGAG
TGTATGGACTCCAAGCTCCTGGCCATGAAGCACGAGAACGAGGCCCTGTGGCGGGAGGTGGCCAGCCTTC
GGCAGAAGCATGCCCAGCAGCAAAAAGTTGTCAACAAGCTCATTCAGTTCCTGATCTCACTGGTGCAGTC
GAACCGGATCCTGGGGGTGAAGAGAAAGATCCCTCTGATGTTGAGTGACAGCAACTCAGCACACTCTGTG
CCCAAGTATGGTCGACAGTACTCCCTGGACATGTCATGNTCTGGCCATANTCAATATT
